>Addgene plasmid #67169 | pCRISPaint-TC | depositor full sequence | sequence record 116153 | pCRISPaint-TC sequence 2352 bps
GGCCGCGTTGCTGGCGTTTTTCCATAGGCTCCGCCCCCCTGACGAGCATCACAAAAATCGACGCTCAAGT
CAGAGGTGGCGAAACCCGACAGGACTATAAAGATACCAGGCGTTTCCCCCTGGAAGCTCCCTCGTGCGCT
CTCCTGTTCCGACCCTGCCGCTTACCGGATACCTGTCCGCCTTTCTCCCTTCGGGAAGCGTGGCGCTTTC
TCATAGCTCACGCTGTAGGTATCTCAGTTCGGTGTAGGTCGTTCGCTCCAAGCTGGGCTGTGTGCACGAA
CCCCCCGTTCAGCCCGACCGCTGCGCCTTATCCGGTAACTATCGTCTTGAGTCCAACCCGGTAAGACACG
ACTTATCGCCACTGGCAGCAGCCACTGGTAACAGGATTAGCAGAGCGAGGTATGTAGGCGGTGCTACAGA
GTTCTTGAAGTGGTGGCCTAACTACGGCTACACTAGAAGGACAGTATTTGGTATCTGCGCTCTGCTGAAG
CCAGTTACCTTCGGAAAAAGAGTTGGTAGCTCTTGATCCGGCAAACAAACCACCGCTGGTAGCGGTGGTT
TTTTTGTTTGCAAGCAGCAGATTACGCGCAGAAAAAAAGGATCTCAAGAAGATCCTTTGATCTTTTCTAC
GGGGTCTGACGCTCAGTGGAACGAAAACTCACGTTAAGGGATTTTGGTCATGAGATTATCAAAAAGGATC
TTCACCTAGATCCTTTTAAATTAAAAATGAAGTTTTAAATCAATCTAAAGTATATATGAGTAAACTTGGT
CTGACAGTTACCAATGCTTAATCAGTGAGGCACCTATCTCAGCGATCTGTCTATTTCGTTCATCCATAGT
TGCCTGACTCCCCGTCGTGTAGATAACTACGATACGGGAGGGCTTACCATCTGGCCCCAGTGCTGCAATG
ATACCGCGAGACCCACGCTCACCGGCTCCAGATTTATCAGCAATAAACCAGCCAGCCGGAAGGGCCGAGC
GCAGAAGTGGTCCTGCAACTTTATCCGCCTCCATCCAGTCTATTAATTGTTGCCGGGAAGCTAGAGTAAG
TAGTTCGCCAGTTAATAGTTTGCGCAACGTTGTTGCCATTGCTACAGGCATCGTGGTGTCACGCTCGTCG
TTTGGTATGGCTTCATTCAGCTCCGGTTCCCAACGATCAAGGCGAGTTACATGATCCCCCATGTTGTGCA
AAAAAGCGGTTAGCTCCTTCGGTCCTCCGATCGTTGTCAGAAGTAAGTTGGCCGCAGTGTTATCACTCAT
GGTTATGGCAGCACTGCATAATTCTCTTACTGTCATGCCATCCGTAAGATGCTTTTCTGTGACTGGTGAG
TACTCAACCAAGTCATTCTGAGAATAGTGTATGCGGCGACCGAGTTGCTCTTGCCCGGCGTCAATACGGG
ATAATACCGCGCCACATAGCAGAACTTTAAAAGTGCTCATCATTGGAAAACGTTCTTCGGGGCGAAAACT
CTCAAGGATCTTACCGCTGTTGAGATCCAGTTCGATGTAACCCACTCGTGCACCCAACTGATCTTCAGCA
TCTTTTACTTTCACCAGCGTTTCTGGGTGAGCAAAAACAGGAAGGCAAAATGCCGCAAAAAAGGGAATAA
GGGCGACACGGAAATGTTGAATACTCATACTCTTCCTTTTTCAATATTATTGAAGCATTTATCAGGGTTA
TTGTCTCATGAGCGGATACATATTTGAATGTATTTAGAAAAATAAACAAATAGGGGTTCCGCGCACATTT
CCCCGAAAAGTGCGGTGTGAAATACCGCACAGATGCGTAAGGAGAAAATACCGCATCAGGCGCCATTCGC
CATTCAGGCTGCGCAACTGTTGGGAAGGGCGATCGGTGCGGGCCTCTTCGCTATTACGCCAGCTGGCGAA
AGGGGGATGTGCTGCAAGGCGATTAAGTTGGGTAACGCCAGGGTTTTCCCAGTCACGACGTTGTAAAACG
ACGGCCAGTGAATTCGAGCTCGGTACCTAATGATAGCTAGCGGGCCAGTACCCAAAAAGCGGGGGGTCTG
GTGGCAGTGGAGGGGGATCCTGCTGCCCCGGCTGCTGCTGAGCGGCCGCCGCTGATCAGCCTCGACTGTG
CCTTCTAGTTGCCAGCCATCTGTTGTTTGCCCCTCCCCCGTGCCTTCCTTGACCCTGGAAGGTGCCACTC
CCACTGTCCTTTCCTAATAAAATGAGGAAATTGCATCGCATTGTCTGAGTAGGTGTCATTCTATTCTGGG
GGGTGGGGTGGGGCAGGACAGCAAGGGGGAGGATTGGGAAGACAATAGCAGGCATGCTGGGGATGCGGTG
GGCTCTATGGACGCGTCAGCAAAAGGCCAGGAACCGTAAAAA
Features (pLannotate 1.2.2; 6 found; start..end, strand, type, name):
     19..607     -  rep_origin     ori: high-copy-number ColE1/pMB1/pBR322/pUC origin of replication
    778..1638    -  CDS            AmpR: β-lactamase; bla; confers resistance to ampicillin, carbenicillin, and related antibiotics
   1639..1743    -  promoter       AmpR promoter: bla
   1761..1810    +  misc_feature   bom (fragment): basis of mobility region from pBR322
   1816..1973    -  CDS            lacZα (fragment): LacZα fragment of β-galactosidase; lacZ fragment
   2096..2320    +  polyA_signal   bGH poly(A) signal: bovine growth hormone polyadenylation signal
