[The description below was written by a language model from this plasmid's Addgene catalogue record and pLannotate feature annotations shown in this document.]
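Description:
pCRISPaint-TC is a small (2,352 bp) donor plasmid built on the pCRISPaint backbone and intended as a "universal donor" for the CRISPaint gene-tagging system, here supplying a synthetic tetracysteine (TC) tag for fusion to endogenous proteins. It is propagated in E. coli as a high-copy plasmid by a ColE1/pUC-type origin and selected with ampicillin through a β-lactamase gene driven by its native bla promoter. The annotated backbone also carries short remnants of a pBR322 bom region and a lacZα fragment, which appear to be cloning-vector leftovers rather than functional parts.

The payload is minimal. The automated annotation does not pick up the TC tag itself, presumably because it is very short, but it would be expected to lie in the unannotated stretch between the lacZα fragment and the bovine growth hormone polyadenylation signal, which is the only mammalian regulatory element annotated. No eukaryotic promoter, homology arms or mammalian selection marker are listed, which fits the CRISPaint concept: per the associated publication title, tagging is modular, base-specific and depends on ligase 4. That implies the donor is joined into a nuclease-induced break at the target gene by end joining rather than homology-directed repair. Expression of the tag would then rely on the endogenous promoter and reading frame, with the bGH poly(A) signal terminating the fusion transcript. The record does not describe the nuclease target site on the donor or the companion plasmids needed. Tetracysteine motifs are generally used as compact tags that bind biarsenical dyes for fluorescent labelling of proteins, so the construct is suited to small-footprint tagging of endogenous proteins.
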