Addgene plasmid #67169: pCRISPaint-TC
Purpose: CRISPaint universal donor for tetracysteine fusion tagging
Depositing lab: Veit Hornung. Depositing organization: Universitaetsklinikum Bonn. Publication: CRISPaint allows modular base-specific gene tagging using a ligase-4-dependent mechanism. Schmid-Burgk JL, Honing K, Ebert TS, Hornung V. Nat Commun. 2016 Jul 28;7:12338. doi: 10.1038/ncomms12338. PubMed 27465542.
Backbone
  Vector backbone: pCRISPaint
  Backbone manufacturer: Veit Hornung group
Growth in bacteria
  Bacterial resistance: Ampicillin, 100 μg/mL
  Growth temperature: 30°C
  Growth strain: DH10B
  Copy number: High Copy
Gene/Insert
  Gene/Insert name: TC Tag
  Species: Synthetic
Terms and licenses: Academic/Nonprofit Terms; Industry Terms: Not Available to Industry
Depositor comments: please check ip situation sequence with: TTCGCTATTACGCCAGCTGGCGA
How to cite: pCRISPaint-TC was a gift from Veit Hornung (Addgene plasmid # 67169 ; http://n2t.net/addgene:67169 ; RRID:Addgene_67169)
