>Addgene plasmid #67169 | pCRISPaint-TC | addgene partial sequence | sequence record 123192 | M13pUC-Fwd 5'-CCCAGTCACGACGTTGTAAAACG-3'
TGATAGCTAGCGGGCCAGTACCCAAAAAGCGGGGGGTCTGGTGGCAGTGGAGGGGGATCCTGCTGCCCCG
GCTGCTGCTGAGCGGCCGCCGCTGATCAGCCTCGACTGTGCCTTCTAGTTGCCAGCCATCTGTTGTTTGC
CCCTCCCCCGTGCCTTCCTTGACCCTGGAAGGTGCCACTCCCACTGTCCTTTCCTAATAAAATGAGGAAA
TTGCATCGCATTGTCTGAGTAGGTGTCATTCTATTCTGGGGGGTGGGGTGGGGCAGGACAGCAAGGGGGA
GGATTGGGAAGACAATAGCAGGCATGCTGGGGATGCGGTGGGCTCTATGGACGCGTCAGCAAAAGGCCAG
GAACCGTAAAAAGGCCGCGTTGCTGGCGTTTTTCCATAGGCTCCGCCCCCCTGACGAGCATCACAAAAAT
CGACGCTCAAGTCAGAGGTGGCGAAACCCGACAGGACTATAAAGATACCAGGCGTTTCCCCCTGGAAGCT
CCCTCGTGCGCTCTCCTGTTCCGACCCTGCCGCTTACCGGATACCTGTCCGCCTTTCTCCCTTCGGGAAG
CGTGGCGCTTTCTCATAGCTCACGCTGTAGGTATCTCAGTTCGGTGTAGGTCGTTCGCTCCAAGCTGGGC
TGTGTGCACGAACCCCCCGTTCAGCCCGACCGCTGCGCCTTATCCGGTAACTATCGTCTTGAGTCCAACC
CGGTAAGACACGACTTATCGCCACTGGCAGCAGCCACTGGTAACAGGATTAGCAGAGCGAGGTATGTAGG
CGGTGCTACAGAGTTCTTGAAGTGGTGGCC
