>Addgene plasmid #67169 | pCRISPaint-TC | addgene partial sequence | sequence record 123193 | BGH-rev 5'-TAGAAGGCACAGTCGAGG-3'
CCCCCTCCACTGCCACCAGACCCCCCGCTTTTTGGGTACTGGCCCGCTAGCTATCATTAGGTACCGAGCT
CGAATTCACTGGCCGTCGTTTTACAACGTCGTGACTGGGAAAACCCTGGCGTTACCCAACTTAATCGCCT
TGCAGCACATCCCCCTTTCGCCAGCTGGCGTAATAGCGAAGAGGCCCGCACCGATCGCCCTTCCCAACAG
TTGCGCAGCCTGAATGGCGAATGGCGCCTGATGCGGTATTTTCTCCTTACGCATCTGTGCGGTATTTCAC
ACCGCACTTTTCGGGGAAATGTGCGCGGAACCCCTATTTGTTTATTTTTCTAAATACATTCAAATATGTA
TCCGCTCATGAGACAATAACCCTGATAAATGCTTCAATAATATTGAAAAAGGAAGAGTATGAGTATTCAA
CATTTCCGTGTCGCCCTTATTCCCTTTTTTGCGGCATTTTGCCTTCCTGTTTTTGCTCACCCAGAAACGC
TGGTGAAAGTAAAAGATGCTGAAGATCAGTTGGGTGCACGAGTGGGTTACATCGAACTGGATCTCAACAG
CGGTAAGATCCTTGAGAGTTTTCGCCCCGAAGAACGTTTTCCAATGATGAGCACTTTTAAAGTTCTGCTA
TGTGGCGCGGTATTATCCCGTATTGACGCCGGGCAAGAGCAACTCGGTCGCCGCATACACTATTCTCAGA
